>Addgene plasmid #75332 | H2BK120C | addgene full sequence | sequence record 425633 | Addgene NGS Result
ACGTGAGTTTTCGTTCCACTGAGCGTCAGACCCCGTAGAAAAGATCAAAGGATCTTCTTGAGATCCTTTT
TTTCTGCGCGTAATCTGCTGCTTGCAAACAAAAAAACCACCGCTACCAGCGGTGGTTTGTTTGCCGGATC
AAGAGCTACCAACTCTTTTTCCGAAGGTAACTGGCTTCAGCAGAGCGCAGATACCAAATACTGTCCTTCT
AGTGTAGCCGTAGTTAGGCCACCACTTCAAGAACTCTGTAGCACCGCCTACATACCTCGCTCTGCTAATC
CTGTTACCAGTGGCTGCTGCCAGTGGCGATAAGTCGTGTCTTACCGGGTTGGACTCAAGACGATAGTTAC
CGGATAAGGCGCAGCGGTCGGGCTGAACGGGGGGTTCGTGCACACAGCCCAGCTTGGAGCGAACGACCTA
CACCGAACTGAGATACCTACAGCGTGAGCTATGAGAAAGCGCCACGCTTCCCGAAGGGAGAAAGGCGGAC
AGGTATCCGGTAAGCGGCAGGGTCGGAACAGGAGAGCGCACGAGGGAGCTTCCAGGGGGAAACGCCTGGT
ATCTTTATAGTCCTGTCGGGTTTCGCCACCTCTGACTTGAGCGTCGATTTTTGTGATGCTCGTCAGGGGG
GCGGAGCCTATGGAAAAACGCCAGCAACGCGGCCTTTTTACGGTTCCTGGCCTTTTGCTGGCCTTTTGCT
CACATGTTCTTTCCTGCGTTATCCCCTGATTCTGTGGATAACCGTATTACCGCCTTTGAGTGAGCTGATA
CCGCTCGCCGCAGCCGAACGACCGAGCGCAGCGAGTCAGTGAGCGAGGAAGCGGAAGAGCGCCTGATGCG
GTATTTTCTCCTTACGCATCTGTGCGGTATTTCACACCGCAATGGTGCACTCTCAGTACAATCTGCTCTG
ATGCCGCATAGTTAAGCCAGTATACACTCCGCTATCGCTACGTGACTGGGTCATGGCTGCGCCCCGACAC
CCGCCAACACCCGCTGACGCGCCCTGACGGGCTTGTCTGCTCCCGGCATCCGCTTACAGACAAGCTGTGA
CCGTCTCCGGGAGCTGCATGTGTCAGAGGTTTTCACCGTCATCACCGAAACGCGCGAGGCAGCTGCGGTA
AAGCTCATCAGCGTGGTCGTGAAGCGATTCACAGATGTCTGCCTGTTCATCCGCGTCCAGCTCGTTGAGT
TTCTCCAGAAGCGTTAATGTCTGGCTTCTGATAAAGCGGGCCATGTTAAGGGCGGTTTTTTCCTGTTTGG
TCACTGATGCCTCCGTGTAAGGGGGATTTCTGTTCATGGGGGTAATGATACCGATGAAACGAGAGAGGAT
GCTCACGATACGGGTTACTGATGATGAACATGCCCGGTTACTGGAACGTTGTGAGGGTAAACAACTGGCG
GTATGGATGCGGCGGGACCAGAGAAAAATCACTCAGGGTCAATGCCAGCGCTTCGTTAATACAGATGTAG
GTGTTCCACAGGGTAGCCAGCAGCATCCTGCGATGCAGATCCGGAACATAATGGTGCAGGGCGCTGACTT
CCGCGTTTCCAGACTTTACGAAACACGGAAACCGAAGACCATTCATGTTGTTGCTCAGGTCGCAGACGTT
TTGCAGCAGCAGTCGCTTCACGTTCGCTCGCGTATCGGTGATTCATTCTGCTAACCAGTAAGGCAACCCC
GCCAGCCTAGCCGGGTCCTCAACGACAGGAGCACGATCATGCGCACCCGTGGCCAGGACCCAACGCTGCC
CGAGATGCGCCGCGTGCGGCTGCTGGAGATGGCGGACGCGATGGATATGTTCTGCCAAGGGTTGGTTTGC
GCATTCACAGTTCTCCGCAAGAATTGATTGGCTCCAATTCTTGGAGTGGTGAATCCGTTAGCGAGGTGCC
GCCGGCTTCCATTCAGGTCGAGGTGGCCCGGCTCCATGCACCGCGACGCAACGCGGGGAGGCAGACAAGG
TATAGGGCGGCGCCTACAATCCATGCCAACCCGTTCCATGTGCTCGCCGAGGCGGCATAAATCGCCGTGA
CGATCAGCGGTCCAATGATCGAAGTTAGGCTGGTAAGAGCCGCGAGCGATCCTTGAAGCTGTCCCTGATG
GTCGTCATCTACCTGCCTGGACAGCATGGCCTGCAACGCGGGCATCCCGATGTCGCCGGAAGCGAGAAGA
ATCATAATGGGGAAGGCCATCCAGCCTCGCGTCGCGAACGCCAGCAAGACGTAGCCCAGCGCGTCGGCCG
CCATGCCGGCGATAATGGCCTGCTTCTCGCCGAAACGTTTGGTGGCGGGACCAGTGACGAAGGCTTGAGC
GAGGGCGTGCAAGATTCCGAATACCGCAAGCGACAGGCCGATCATCGTCGCGCTCCAGCGAAAGCGGTCC
TCGCCGAAAATGACCCAGAGCGCTGCCGGCACCTGTCCTACGAGTTGCATGATAAAGAAGACAGTCATAA
GTGCGGCGACGATAGTCATGCCCCGCGCCCACCGGAAGGAGCTGACTGGGTTGAAGGCTCTCAAGGGCAT
CGGTCGACGCTCTCCCTTATGCGACTCCTGCATTAGGAAGCAGCCCAGTAGTAGGTTGAGGCCGTTGAGC
ACCGCCGCCGCAAGGAATGGTGCATGCAAGGAGATGGCGCCCAACAGTCCCCCGGCCACGGGGCCTGCCA
CCATACCCACGCCGAAACAAGCGCTCATGAGCCCGAAGTGGCGAGCCCGATCTTCCCCATCGGTGATGTC
GGCGATATAGGCGCCAGCAACCGCACCTGTGGCGCCGGTGATGCCGGCCACGATGCGTCCGGCGTAGAGG
ATCGAGATCTCGATCCCGCGAAATTAATACGACTCACTATAGGGAGACCACAACGGTTTCCCTCTAGAAA
TAATTTTGTTTAACTTTAAGAAGGAGATATATATGGCCAAGTCCGCTCCAGCCCCGAAGAAAGGCTCCAA
GAAAGCGGTGACCAAGACTCAGAAGAAAGACGGGAAAAAGCGCAGGAAGACAAGGAAGGAGAGTTATGCC
ATTTACGTGTACAAGGTGCTGAAGCAGGTGCACCCCGATACCGGCATCTCGTCCAAGGCCATGAGCATCA
TGAACTCCTTTGTCAACGATGTGTTTGAGCGCATCGCAGGGGAAGCCTCCCGCCTGGCTCATTACAACAA
GCGCTCCACCATCACCTCCCGGGAGATCCAGACCGCGGTCCGACTGCTGCTGCCTGGGGAGTTGGCCAAA
CACGCCGTGTCCGAGGGCACCAAGGCTGTCACCTGTTACACCAGCGCCAAGTAACTGCTGCTGCCGGATC
CGGCTGCTAACAAAGCCCGAAAGGAAGCTGAGTTGGCTGCTGCCACCGCTGAGCAATAACTAGCATAACC
CCTTGGGGCCTCTAAACGGGTCTTGAGGGGTTTTTTGCTGAAAGGAGGAACTATATCCGGATATCCACAG
GACGGGTGTGGTCGCCATGATCGCGTAGTCGATAGTGGCTCCAAGTAGCGAAGCGAGCAGGACTGGGCGG
CGGCCAAAGCGGTCGGACAGTGCTCCGAGAACGGGTGCGCATAGAAATTGCATCAACGCATATAGCGCTA
GCAGCACGCCATAGTGACTGGCGATGCTGTCGGAATGGACGATATCCCGCAAGAGGCCCGGCAGTACCGG
CATAACCAAGCCTATGCCTACAGCATCCAGGGTGACGGTGCCGAGGATGACGATGAGCGCATTGTTAGAT
TTCATACACGGTGCCTGACTGCGTTAGCAATTTAACTGTGATAAACTACCGCATTAAAGCTTATCGATGA
TAAGCTGTCAAACATGAGAATTCTTGAAGACGAAAGGGCCTCGTGATACGCCTATTTTTATAGGTTAATG
TCATGATAATAATGGTTTCTTAGACGTCAGGTGGCACTTTTCGGGGAAATGTGCGCGGAACCCCTATTTG
TTTATTTTTCTAAATACATTCAAATATGTATCCGCTCATGAGACAATAACCCTGATAAATGCTTCAATAA
TATTGAAAAAGGAAGAGTATGAGTATTCAACATTTCCGTGTCGCCCTTATTCCCTTTTTTGCGGCATTTT
GCCTTCCTGTTTTTGCTCACCCAGAAACGCTGGTGAAAGTAAAAGATGCTGAAGATCAGTTGGGTGCACG
AGTGGGTTACATCGAACTGGATCTCAACAGCGGTAAGATCCTTGAGAGTTTTCGCCCCGAAGAACGTTTT
CCAATGATGAGCACTTTTAAAGTTCTGCTATGTGGCGCGGTATTATCCCGTGTTGACGCCGGGCAAGAGC
AACTCGGTCGCCGCATACACTATTCTCAGAATGACTTGGTTGAGTACTCACCAGTCACAGAAAAGCATCT
TACGGATGGCATGACAGTAAGAGAATTATGCAGTGCTGCCATAACCATGAGTGATAACACTGCGGCCAAC
TTACTTCTGACAACGATCGGAGGACCGAAGGAGCTAACCGCTTTTTTGCACAACATGGGGGATCATGTAA
CTCGCCTTGATCGTTGGGAACCGGAGCTGAATGAAGCCATACCAAACGACGAGCGTGACACCACGATGCC
TGCAGCAATGGCAACAACGTTGCGCAAACTATTAACTGGCGAACTACTTACTCTAGCTTCCCGGCAACAA
TTAATAGACTGGATGGAGGCGGATAAAGTTGCAGGACCACTTCTGCGCTCGGCCCTTCCGGCTGGCTGGT
TTATTGCTGATAAATCTGGAGCCGGTGAGCGTGGGTCTCGCGGTATCATTGCAGCACTGGGGCCAGATGG
TAAGCCCTCCCGTATCGTAGTTATCTACACGACGGGGAGTCAGGCAACTATGGATGAACGAAATAGACAG
ATCGCTGAGATAGGTGCCTCACTGATTAAGCATTGGTAACTGTCAGACCAAGTTTACTCATATATACTTT
AGATTGATTTAAAACTTCATTTTTAATTTAAAAGGATCTAGGTGAAGATCCTTTTTGATAATCTCATGAC
CAAAATCCCTTA
Features (pLannotate 1.2.2; 14 found; start..end, strand, type, name):
     58..646     +  rep_origin     ori: high-copy-number ColE1/pMB1/pBR322/pUC origin of replication
    832..971     -  misc_feature   bom: basis of mobility region from pBR322
   1073..1264    -  CDS            rop: Rop protein, which maintains plasmids at low copy number; rop
   1281..1661    +  CDS            YPB1_ECOLX: Protein predicted: Swiss-Prot protein existence level 4. From Escherichia coli.
   1903..2803    -  CDS            TcR (fragment): tetracycline efflux protein; tet; confers resistance to tetracycline
   2825..2843    +  promoter       T7 promoter: promoter for bacteriophage T7 RNA polymerase
   2875..2897    +  RBS            RBS: efficient ribosome binding site from bacteriophage T7 gene 10 (Olins and Rangwala, 1989)
   2906..3271    +  CDS            H2B11_XENLA: Experimental evidence at protein level: Swiss-Prot protein existence level 1. Core component of nucleosome. Nucleosomes wrap and compact DNA into chromatin, limiting DNA accessibility to the cellular machineries which require DNA as a template. Histones thereby play a central role in transcription regulation, DNA repair, DNA replication and chromosomal stability. DNA accessibility is regulated via a complex set of post-translational modifications of histones, also called histone code, and nucleosome remodeling. From Xenopus laevis (African clawed frog).
   3293..3342    +  CDS            SET1 (fragment): solubility-enhancement tag derived from T7 phage gene 10B
   3350..3397    +  terminator     T7 terminator: transcription terminator for bacteriophage T7 RNA polymerase
   3423..3715    -  CDS            TcR (fragment): tetracycline efflux protein; tet; confers resistance to tetracycline
   3763..3791    -  promoter       tet promoter: E. coli promoter for tetracycline efflux protein gene
   3904..4008    +  promoter       AmpR promoter: bla
   4009..4869    +  CDS            AmpR: β-lactamase; bla; confers resistance to ampicillin, carbenicillin, and related antibiotics
