[The description below was written by a language model from this plasmid's Addgene catalogue record and pLannotate feature annotations shown in this document.]
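Description:
H2BK120C is a bacterial expression plasmid built on the Novagen pET3a backbone. It produces an untagged Xenopus laevis histone H2B (hist1h2bj / h2bc11.S) in which lysine 120 is replaced by cysteine. The insert was introduced by Gibson cloning. It sits downstream of a T7 promoter and the efficient ribosome binding site from phage T7 gene 10, and is followed by the T7 terminator, so expression requires an E. coli host that supplies T7 RNA polymerase. The catalogue also describes the insert as truncated and lists it at 300 bp, whereas the annotated H2B coding match spans about 366 bp. The record does not explain the nature of the truncation. A short fragment annotated as a T7 gene 10B-derived tag lies after the histone coding region and before the terminator. The entry states that there is no tag or fusion, so this fragment is most likely residual pET vector sequence rather than part of the product.

The plasmid is maintained through a pBR322-type ColE1/pMB1 origin with the bom region and the rop gene, consistent with the low copy number listed. Selection is by ampicillin through the bla gene under its own promoter. The tetracycline resistance gene appears only as two fragments flanking the expression cassette, as expected for a pBR322-derived backbone in which the cassette interrupts tet, so it should not be functional. The sequenced record is 4,982 nt, slightly shorter than the 5,018 bp stated in the catalogue.

The associated publication concerns H2B deubiquitination by the SAGA DUB module. A cysteine at the ubiquitination site K120 would plausibly serve as a chemical handle for making modified histones, though the record itself states only bacterial expression.
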