Addgene plasmid #75332: H2BK120C
Purpose: Bacteria expression of H2BK120C
Depositing lab: Cynthia Wolberger. Depositing organization: Johns Hopkins University and School of Medicine. Publication: Structural basis for histone H2B deubiquitination by the SAGA DUB module. Morgan MT, Haj-Yahya M, Ringel AE, Bandi P, Brik A, Wolberger C. Science. 2016 Feb 12;351(6274):725-8. doi: 10.1126/science.aac5681. PubMed 26912860.
Backbone
  Vector backbone: pET3a
  Backbone manufacturer: Novagen
  Backbone size w/o insert (bp): 4640
  Total vector size (bp): 5018
  Vector type: Bacterial Expression
Growth in bacteria
  Bacterial resistance: Ampicillin, 100 μg/mL
  Growth temperature: 37°C
  Growth strain: DH5alpha
  Copy number: Low Copy
Gene/Insert
  Gene/Insert name: H2BK120C (alt name: hist1h2bj)
  Species: X. laevis (frog)
  Insert size (bp): 300
  Mutation: truncated; K120C
  Entrez Gene: h2bc11.S (a.k.a. XELAEV_18000725mg, h2B, h2bfr, hist1h2bj, hist1h2bj.L, hist1h2bj.S)
  Promoter: T7
  Tag / fusion protein: none
  Cloning method: Gibson Cloning
  Sequencing primers: 5′ T7; 3′ T7term
Terms and licenses: Academic/Nonprofit Terms; Industry Terms: Not Available to Industry
How to cite: H2BK120C was a gift from Cynthia Wolberger (Addgene plasmid # 75332 ; http://n2t.net/addgene:75332 ; RRID:Addgene_75332)
