>Addgene plasmid #75332 | H2BK120C | addgene partial sequence | sequence record 146951 | T7 5'-TAATACGACTCACTATAGGG-3'
GAAGGAGATATATATGGCCAAGTCCGCTCCAGCCCCGAAGAAAGGCTCCAAGAAAGCGGTGACCAAGACT
CAGAAGAAAGACGGGAAAAAGCGCAGGAAGACAAGGAAGGAGAGTTATGCCATTTACGTGTACAAGGTGC
TGAAGCAGGTGCACCCCGATACCGGCATCTCGTCCAAGGCCATGAGCATCATGAACTCCTTTGTCAACGA
TGTGTTTGAGCGCATCGCAGGGGAAGCCTCCCGCCTGGCTCATTACAACAAGCGCTCCACCATCACCTCC
CGGGAGATCCANACCGCGGTCCGACTGCTGCTGCCTGGGGAGTTGGCCAAACACGCCGTGTCCNAGGGCA
CCAAGGCTGTCACCTGTTACACCAGCGCCAAGTAACTGCTGCTGCCGGATCCGGCTGCTAACAAAGCCCG
AAAGGAAGCTGAGTTGGCTGCTGCCACCGCTGAGCAATAACTAGCATAACCCCTTGGGGCCTCTAAACGG
GTCTTGAGGGGTTTTTTGCTGAAAGGAGGAACTATATCCGGATATCCACAGGACGGGTGTGGTCGCCATG
ATCGCGTAGTCNATAGTGGCTCCAAGTAGCGAAGCGAGCAGGACTGGGCGGCGGCCAAAGCGGTCGGACA
GTGCTCCGAGAACGGGTGCGCATAGAAATTGCATCAACGCATATAGCGCTAGCAGCACGCCATAGTGACT
GGCGATGCTGTCGGAATGGACGATATCCCGCAAGAG
