>Addgene plasmid #75332 | H2BK120C | addgene partial sequence | sequence record 146953 | T7term 5'-GCTAGTTATTGCTCAGCGG-3'
GGCAGCAGCAGTTACTTGGCGCTGGTGTAACAGGTGACAGCCTTGGTGCCCTCGGACACGGCGTGTTTGG
CCAACTCCCCAGGCAGCAGCAGTCGGACCGCGGTCTGGATCTCCCGGGAGGTGATGGTGGAGCGCTTGTT
GTAATGAGCCAGGCGGGAGGCTTCCCCTGCGATGCGCTCAAACACATCGTTGACAAAGGAGTTCATGATG
CTCATGGCCTTGGACGAGATGCCGGTATCGGGGTGCACCTGCTTCAGCACCTTGTACACGTAAATGGCAT
AACTCTCCTTCCTTGTCTTCCTGCGCTTTTTCCCGTCTTTCTTCTGAGTCTTGGTCACCGCTTTCTTGGA
GCCTTTCTTCGGGGCTGGAGCGGACTTGGCCATATATATCTCCTTCTTAAAGTTAAACAAAATTATTTCT
AGAGGGAAACCGTTGTGGTCTCCCTATAGTGAGTCGTATTAATTTCGCGGGATCGAGATCTCGATCCTCT
ACGCCGGACGCATCGTGGCCGGCATCACCGGCGCCACAGGTGCGGTTGCTGGCGCCTATATCGCCGACAT
CACCGATGGGGAAGATCGGGCTCGCCACTTCGGGCTCATGAGCGCTTGTTTCGGCGTGGGTATGGTGGCA
GGCCCCGTGGCCGGGGGACTGTTGGGCGCCATCTCCTTGCATGCACCATTCCTTGCGGCGGCGGTGCTCA
ACGGCCTCAACCTACTACTGGGCTGCTTCCTAAATGCA
